Addgene plasmid #204465: pMZ103-rbs1-m3
Purpose: This is a biosensor with improved specificity to 3OC12-HSL, containing LasR L125W-A127S mutation.
Depositing lab: Lauren Andrews. Depositing organization: University of Massachusetts, Amherst. Publication: Identifying LasR Quorum Sensors with Improved Signal Specificity by Mapping the Sequence-Function Landscape. Zeng M, Sarker B, Rondthaler SN, Vu V, Andrews LB. ACS Synth Biol. 2024 Feb 16;13(2):568-589. doi: 10.1021/acssynbio.3c00543. Epub 2024 Jan 11. PubMed 38206199.
Backbone
  Vector backbone: pAN871
  Backbone size w/o insert (bp): 5455
  Modifications to backbone: Insert lasR gene after tetR gene
  Vector type: Synthetic Biology
Growth in bacteria
  Bacterial resistance: Kanamycin, 50 μg/mL
  Growth temperature: 37°C
  Growth strain: DH5alpha
  Copy number: Low Copy
Gene/Insert 1
  Gene/Insert name: quorum sensing regulator LasR
  Insert size (bp): 720
  Mutation: LasR L125W-A127S mutation
  Entrez Gene: lasR (a.k.a. PA1430)
  Promoter: In an operon
  Cloning method: Restriction Enzyme; 5′ cloning site BsaI (destroyed during cloning); 3′ cloning site BsaI (destroyed during cloning)
  Sequencing primers: 5′ CAGAGCCAGCCTTCTTATTCG; 3′ CCTGTCAAATGGACGAAGCAG
Gene/Insert 2
  Gene/Insert name: eYFP
  Insert size (bp): 720
  Promoter: PLas
  Cloning method: Restriction Enzyme; 5′ cloning site BbsI (destroyed during cloning); 3′ cloning site BbsI (destroyed during cloning)
  Sequencing primers: 5′ TGGCTCATAACACCCCTTG
Terms and licenses: Academic/Nonprofit Terms; Industry Terms: Not Available to Industry
How to cite: pMZ103-rbs1-m3 was a gift from Lauren Andrews (Addgene plasmid # 204465 ; http://n2t.net/addgene:204465 ; RRID:Addgene_204465)
