[The description below was written by a language model from this plasmid's Addgene catalogue record and pLannotate feature annotations shown in this document.]
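Description:
pMZ103-rbs1-m3 is a bacterial synthetic-biology plasmid that acts as a whole-cell biosensor for the Pseudomonas aeruginosa quorum-sensing signal 3OC12-HSL. It is built on the pAN871 backbone, and the sequenced record is about 6.7 kb. The plasmid replicates in E. coli from a p15A origin, which the catalogue lists as low copy and which is compatible with ColE1-type plasmids. Selection is with kanamycin through the aph(3')-Ia gene. The short RSF ori, bom, tet promoter and TcR hits in the feature table are only fragments. They most likely reflect sequence similarity around the origin region rather than functional elements.

The sensing module is a lasR coding sequence carrying the L125W and A127S substitutions, which the depositor describes as giving improved specificity for 3OC12-HSL. It was inserted by BsaI-based cloning directly after tetR. It therefore sits at the end of a run of same-strand regulator genes (lacI, tetR, lasR) and is recorded as expressed "in an operon" rather than from its own promoter. A lacI promoter fragment lies just upstream of lacI. An araC fragment preceded by a J23119-type constitutive promoter fragment is also annotated. The "rbs1" in the name suggests a particular ribosome binding site variant, but the record does not define it.

The output module is eYFP driven by the LasR-responsive PLas promoter, although the promoter itself is not annotated in the table. An sTRSV hammerhead ribozyme upstream of the reporter serves as a self-cleaving insulator that standardises the 5' end of the transcript. When LasR binds the signal it activates PLas and produces fluorescence. This lets users measure dose response and crosstalk with other acyl-homoserine lactones in engineered cell-cell communication circuits.
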