Features (pLannotate 1.2.2; 15 found; start..end, strand, type, name):
    399..1214    -  CDS            KanR: aminoglycoside phosphotransferase; aph(3')-Ia; confers resistance to kanamycin in bacteria or G418 (Geneticin®) in eukaryotes
   1461..1510    +  misc_RNA       sTRSV HHRz: hammerhead ribozyme from the tobacco ringspot virus satellite RNA (Khvorova et al., 2003)
   1560..2279    +  CDS            EYFP: enhanced YFP mammalian codon-optimized
   2367..2385    +  promoter       J23119(SpeI) promoter (fragment): bacterial promoter (Registry of Standard Biological Parts BBa J23119) modified to end with an SpeI site
   2422..3259    +  CDS            araC (fragment): L-arabinose regulatory protein; araC
   3326..3399    +  promoter       lacI promoter (fragment): lacI
   3400..4479    +  CDS            lacI: LACI_ECOLI - Experimental evidence at protein level: Swiss-Prot protein existence level 1. Repressor of the lactose operon. Binds allolactose as an inducer. From Escherichia coli (strain K12).
   4501..5121    +  CDS            tetR: TETR2_ECOLX - Experimental evidence at protein level: Swiss-Prot protein existence level 1. TetR is the repressor of the tetracycline resistance element; its N-terminal region forms a helix-turn-helix structure and binds DNA. Binding of tetracycline to TetR reduces the repressor affinity for the tetracycline resistance gene (tetA) promoter operator sites. From Escherichia coli.
   5153..5869    +  CDS            lasR: LASR_PSEAE - Experimental evidence at protein level: Swiss-Prot protein existence level 1. Transcriptional activator of elastase structural gene (LasB). Binds to the PAI autoinducer. From Pseudomonas aeruginosa (strain ATCC 15692 / DSM 22644 / CIP 104116 / JCM 14847 / LMG 12228 / 1C / PRS 101 / PAO1).
   5968..5986    -  promoter       tet promoter (fragment): E. coli promoter for tetracycline efflux protein gene
   5996..6116    +  CDS            TcR (fragment): tetracycline efflux protein; tet; confers resistance to tetracycline
   6135..6157    -  rep_origin     RSF ori (fragment): Plasmids containing the RSF 1030 origin of replication can be propagated in E. coli cells that contain additional plasmids with compatible origins.
   6174..6200    +  misc_feature   bom (fragment): basis of mobility region from pBR322
   6299..6354    -  rep_origin     RSF ori (fragment): Plasmids containing the RSF 1030 origin of replication can be propagated in E. coli cells that contain additional plasmids with compatible origins.
   6442..310     -  rep_origin     p15A ori (across the origin): Plasmids containing the medium-copy-number p15A origin of replication can be propagated in E. coli cells that contain a second plasmid with the ColE1 origin.
>Addgene plasmid #204465 | pMZ103-rbs1-m3 | addgene full sequence | sequence record 405814 | Addgene NGS Result
ATGCACGAACCCCCCGTTCAGTCCGACCGCTGCGCCTTATCCGGTAACTATCGTCTTGAGTCCAACCCGG
AAAGACATGCAAAAGCACCACTGGCAGCAGCCACTGGTAATTGATTTAGAGGAGTTAGTCTTGAAGTCAT
GCGCCGGTTAAGGCTAAACTGAAAGGACAAGTTTTGGTGACTGCGCTCCTCCAAGCCAGTTACCTCGGTT
CAAAGAGTTGGTAGCTCAGAGAACCTTCGAAAAACCGCCCTGCAAGGCGGTTTTTTCGTTTTCAGAGCAA
GAGATTACGCGCAGACCAAAACGATCTCAAGAAGATCATCTTATTAAGGGGTCTGACGCTCAGTGGAACG
AAAAATCAATCTAAAGTATATATGAGTAAACTTGGTCTGACAGTTACCTTAGAAAAACTCATCGAGCATC
AAATGAAACTGCAATTTATTCATATCAGGATTATCAATACCATATTTTTGAAAAAGCCGTTTCTGTAATG
AAGGAGAAAACTCACCGAGGCAGTTCCATAGGATGGCAAGATCCTGGTATCGGTCTGCGATTCCGACTCG
TCCAACATCAATACAACCTATTAATTTCCCCTCGTCAAAAATAAGGTTATCAAGTGAGAAATCACCATGA
GTGACGACTGAATCCGGTGAGAATGGCAAAAGCTTATGCATTTCTTTCCAGACTTGTTCAACAGGCCAGC
CATTACGCTCGTCATCAAAATCACTCGCATCAACCAAACCGTTATTCATTCGTGATTGCGCCTGAGCGAG
ACGAAATACGCGATCGCTGTTAAAAGGACAATTACAAACAGGAATCGAATGCAACCGGCGCAGGAACACT
GCCAGCGCATCAACAATATTTTCACCTGAATCAGGATATTCTTCTAATACCTGGAATGCTGTTTTCCCGG
GGATCGCAGTGGTGAGTAACCATGCATCATCAGGAGTACGGATAAAATGCTTGATGGTCGGAAGAGGCAT
AAATTCCGTCAGCCAGTTTAGTCTGACCATCTCATCTGTAACATCATTGGCAACGCTACCTTTGCCATGT
TTCAGAAACAACTCTGGCGCATCGGGCTTCCCATACAATCGATAGATTGTCGCACCTGATTGCCCGACAT
TATCGCGAGCCCATTTATACCCATATAAATCAGCATCCATGTTGGAATTTAATCGCGGCCTGGAGCAAGA
CGTTTCCCGTTGAATATGGCTCATAACACCCCTTGTATTACTGTTTATGTAAGCAGACAGTTTTATTGTT
CATGATGATATATTTTTATCTTGTGCAATGTACATCAGAGATTTTGAGACACAACCAATTATTGAAGGCC
TCCCTAACGGGGGGCCTTTTTTTGTTTCTGGACTCCCGCTTTTCGAGCCTAGCAAGGGTCCGGGTTCACC
GAAATCTATCTCATTTGCTAGTTATAAAATTATGAAATTTGCGTAAATTCTTCACTGAAGCTGTCACCGG
ATGTGCTTTCCGGTCTGATGAGTCCGTGAGGACGAAACAGCCTCTACAAATAATTTTGTTTAATACTAGA
GAAAGAGGGGAAATACTAGATGGTGAGCAAGGGCGAGGAGCTGTTCACCGGGGTGGTGCCCATCCTGGTC
GAGCTGGACGGCGACGTAAACGGCCACAAGTTCAGCGTGTCCGGCGAGGGCGAGGGCGATGCCACCTACG
GCAAGCTGACCCTGAAGTTCATCTGCACCACAGGCAAGCTGCCCGTGCCCTGGCCCACCCTCGTGACCAC
CTTCGGCTACGGCCTGCAATGCTTCGCCCGCTACCCCGACCACATGAAGCTGCACGACTTCTTCAAGTCC
GCCATGCCCGAAGGCTACGTCCAGGAGCGCACCATCTTCTTCAAGGACGACGGCAACTACAAGACCCGCG
CCGAGGTGAAGTTCGAGGGCGACACCCTGGTGAACCGCATCGAGCTGAAGGGCATCGACTTCAAGGAGGA
CGGCAACATCCTGGGGCACAAGCTGGAGTACAACTACAACAGCCACAACGTCTATATCATGGCCGACAAG
CAGAAGAACGGCATCAAGGTGAACTTCAAGATCCGCCACAACATCGAGGACGGCAGCGTGCAGCTCGCCG
ACCACTACCAGCAGAACACCCCAATCGGCGACGGCCCCGTGCTGCTGCCCGACAACCACTACCTTAGCTA
CCAGTCCGCCCTGAGCAAAGACCCCAACGAGAAGCGCGATCACATGGTCCTGCTGGAGTTCGTGACCGCC
GCCGGGATCACTCTCGGCATGGACGAGCTGTACAAGTAACTCGGTACCAAATTCCAGAAAAGAGGCCTCC
CGAAAGGGGGGCCTTTTTTCGTTTTGGTCCAATGGTCACCATATATCAAGTTTACGGCTAGCTCAGTCCT
AGGTACTATGCTAGCTACTAGAGAAAGAGGAGAAATACTAGATGGCTGAAGCGCAAAATGATCCCCTGCT
GCCGGGATACTCGTTTAATGCCCATCTGGTGGCGGGTTTAACGCCGATTGAGGCCAACGGTTATCTCGAT
TTTTTTATCGACCGACCGCTGGGAATGAAAGGTTATATTCTCAATCTCACCATTCGCGGTCAGGGGGTGG
TGAAAAATCAGGGACGAGAATTTGTTTGCCGACCGGGTGATATTTTGCTGTTCCCGCCAGGAGAGATTCA
TCACTACGGTCGTCATCCGGAGGCTCGCGAATGGTATCACCAGTGGGTTTACTTTCGTCCGCGCGCCTAC
TGGCATGAATGGCTTAACTGGCCGTCAATATTTGCCAATACGGGGTTCTTTCGCCCGGATGAAGCGCACC
AGCCGCATTTCAGCGACCTGTTTGGGCAAATCATTAACGCCGGGCAAGGGGAAGGGCGCTATTCGGAGCT
GCTGGCGATAAATCTGCTTGAGCAATTGTTACTGCGGCGCATGGAAGCGATTAACGAGTCGCTCCATCCA
CCGATGGATAATCGGGTACGCGAGGCTTGTCAGTACATCAGCGATCACCTGGCAGACAGCAATTTTGATA
TCGCCAGCGTCGCACAGCATGTTTGCTTGTCGCCGTCGCGTCTGTCACATCTTTTCCGCCAGCAGTTAGG
GATTAGCGTCTTAAGCTGGCGCGAGGACCAACGTATCAGCCAGGCGAAGCTGCTTTTGAGCACCACCCGG
ATGCCTATCGCCACCGTCGGTCGCAATGTTGGTTTTGACGATCAACTCTATTTCTCGCGGGTATTTAAAA
AATGCACCGGGGCCAGCCCGAGCGAGTTCCGTGCCGGTTAATAACCAATTATTGAAGGCCGCTAACGCGG
CCTTTTTTTGTTTCTGATCTCCCAATGGCGGCGCGCCATCGAATGGCGCAAAACCTTTCGCGGTATGGCA
TGATAGCGCCCGGAAGAGAGTCAATTCAGGGTGGTGAATATGAAACCAGTAACGTTATACGATGTCGCAG
AGTATGCCGGTGTCTCTTATCAGACCGTTTCCCGCGTGGTGAACCAGGCCAGCCACGTTTCTGCGAAAAC
GCGGGAAAAAGTGGAAGCGGCGATGGCGGAGCTGAATTACATTCCCAACCGCGTGGCACAACAACTGGCG
GGCAAACAGTCGTTGCTGATTGGCGTTGCCACCTCCAGTCTGGCCCTGCACGCGCCGTCGCAAATTGTCG
CGGCGATTAAATCTCGCGCCGATCAACTGGGTGCCAGCGTGGTGGTGTCGATGGTAGAACGAAGCGGCGT
CGAAGCCTGTAAAGCGGCGGTGCACAATCTTCTCGCGCAACGCGTCAGTGGGCTGATCATTAACTATCCG
CTGGATGACCAGGATGCCATTGCTGTGGAAGCTGCCTGCACTAATGTTCCGGCGTTATTTCTTGATGTCT
CTGACCAGACACCCATCAACAGTATTATTTTCTCCCATGAGGACGGTACGCGACTGGGCGTGGAGCATCT
GGTCGCATTGGGTCACCAGCAAATCGCGCTGTTAGCGGGCCCATTAAGTTCTGTCTCGGCGCGTCTGCGT
CTGGCTGGCTGGCATAAATATCTCACTCGCAATCAAATTCAGCCGATAGCGGAACGGGAAGGCGACTGGA
GTGCCATGTCCGGTTTTCAACAAACCATGCAAATGCTGAATGAGGGCATCGTTCCCACTGCGATGCTGGT
TGCCAACGATCAGATGGCGCTGGGCGCAATGCGCGCCATTACCGAGTCCGGGCTGCGCGTTGGTGCGGAT
ATCTCGGTAGTGGGATACGACGATACCGAAGATAGCTCATGTTATATCCCGCCGTTAACCACCATCAAAC
AGGATTTTCGCCTGCTGGGGCAAACCAGCGTGGACCGCTTGCTGCAACTCTCTCAGGGCCAGGCGGTGAA
GGGCAATCAGCTGTTGCCAGTCTCACTGGTGAAAAGAAAAACCACCCTGGCGCCCAATACGCAAACCGCC
TCTCCCCGCGCGTTGGCCGATTCATTAATGCAGCTGGCACGACAGGTTTCCCGACTGGAAAGCGGGCAGT
GACAATCCAGGAGGAAAAAAATGTCCAGATTAGATAAAAGTAAAGTGATTAACAGCGCATTAGAGCTGCT
TAATGAGGTCGGAATCGAAGGTTTAACAACCCGTAAACTCGCCCAGAAGCTAGGTGTAGAGCAGCCTACA
TTGTATTGGCATGTAAAAAATAAGCGGGCTTTGCTCGACGCCTTAGCCATTGAGATGTTAGATAGGCACC
ATACTCACTTTTGCCCTTTAGAAGGGGAAAGCTGGCAAGATTTTTTACGTAATAACGCTAAAAGTTTTAG
ATGTGCTTTACTAAGTCATCGCGATGGAGCAAAAGTACATTTAGGTACACGGCCTACAGAAAAACAGTAT
GAAACTCTCGAAAATCAATTAGCCTTTTTATGCCAACAAGGTTTTTCACTAGAGAATGCATTATATGCAC
TCAGCGCTGTGGGGCATTTTACTTTAGGTTGCGTATTGGAAGATCAAGAGCATCAAGTCGCTAAAGAAGA
AAGGGAAACACCTACTACTGATAGTATGCCGCCATTATTACGACAAGCTATCGAATTATTTGATCACCAA
GGTGCAGAGCCAGCCTTCTTATTCGGCCTTGAATTGATCATATGCGGATTAGAAAAACAACTTAAATGTG
AAAGTGGGTCCTAATCTAATTTAACAAAAGGTTTTCCAATTTATGGCCTTGGTTGACGGTTTTCTTGAGC
TGGAACGCTCAAGTGGAAAATTGGAGTGGAGCGCCATCCTGCAGAAGATGGCGAGCGACCTTGGATTCTC
GAAGATCCTGTTCGGCCTGTTGCCTAAGGACAGCCAGGACTACGAGAACGCCTTCATCGTCGGCAACTAC
CCGGCCGCCTGGCGCGAGCATTACGACCGGGCTGGCTACGCGCGGGTCGACCCGACGGTCAGTCACTGTA
CCCAGAGCGTACTGCCGATTTTCTGGGAACCGTCCATCTACCAGACGCGAAAGCAGCACGAGTTCTTCGA
GGAAGCCTCGGCCGCCGGCCTGGTGTATGGGCTGACCATGCCGCTGCATGGTGCTCGCGGCGAATGGGGC
AGCCTGAGCCTCAGCGTGGAAGCGGAAAACCGGGCCGAGGCCAACCGTTTCATGGAGTCGGTCCTGCCGA
CCCTGTGGATGCTCAAGGACTACGCACTGCAGAGCGGTGCCGGACTGGCCTTCGAACATCCGGTCAGCAA
ACCGGTGGTTCTGACCAGCCGGGAGAAGGAAGTGTTGCAGTGGTGCGCCATCGGCAAGACCAGTTGGGAG
ATATCGGTTATCTGCAACTGCTCGGAAGCCAATGTGAACTTCCATATGGGAAATATTCGGCGGAAGTTCG
GTGTGACCTCCCGCCGCGTAGCGGCCATTATGGCCGTTAATTTGGGTCTTATTACTCTCTGACCATAATT
GGTAACGAATCAGACAATTGACGGCTCGAGGGAGTAGCATAGGGTTTGCAGAATCCCTGCTTCGTCCATT
TGACAGGCACATTATGCATCGATGATAAGCTGTCAAACATGAGCAGATCCTCTACGCCGGACGCATCGTG
GCCGGCATCACCGGCGCCACAGGTGCGGTTGCTGGCGCCTATATCGCCGACATCACCGATGGGGAAGATC
GGGCTCGCCACTTCGGGCTCATGAGCAAATATTTTATCTGAGGTGCTTCCTCGCTCACTGACTCGCTGCA
CGAGGCAGACCTCAGCGCTAGCGGAGTGTATACTGGCTTACTATGTTGGCACTGATGAGGGTGTCAGTGA
AGTGCTTCATGTGGCAGGAGAAAAAAGGCTGCACCGGTGCGTCAGCAGAATATGTGATACAGGATATATT
CCGCTTCCTCGCTCACTGACTCGCTACGCTCGGTCGTTCGACTGCGGCGAGCGGAAATGGCTTACGAACG
GGGCGGAGATTTCCCGGAAGATGCCAGGAAGATACTTAACAGGGAAGTGAGAGGGCCGCGGCAAAGCCGT
TTTTCCATAGGCTCCGCCCCCCTGACAAGCATCACGAAATCTGACGCTCAAATCAGTGGTGGCGAAACCC
GACAGGACTATAAAGATACCAGGCGTTTCCCCCTGGCGGCTCCCTCGTGCGCTCTCCTGTTCCTGCCTTT
CGGTTTACCGGTGTCATTCCGCTGTTATGGCCGCGTTTGTCTCATTCCACGCCTGACACTCAGTTCCGGG
TAGGCAGTTCGCTCCAAGCTGGACTGT
